Addgene plasmid #67697: pCS-Fv2Eflt4-2a-tdTomato
Purpose: Expression construct
Depositing lab: Nathan Lawson. Depositing organization: University of Massachusetts, Worcester. Publication: Vegfc acts through ERK to induce sprouting and differentiation of trunk lymphatic progenitors. Shin M, Male I, Beane TJ, Villefranc JA, Kok FO, Zhu LJ, Lawson ND. Development. 2016 Oct 15;143(20):3785-3795. Epub 2016 Sep 12. 10.1242/dev.137901 PubMed 27621059.
Backbone
  Vector backbone: pCSDest2
Growth in bacteria
  Bacterial resistance: Ampicillin, 100 μg/mL
  Growth temperature: 37°C
  Growth strain: Top10
  Copy number: High Copy
Gene/Insert
  Gene/Insert name: Fv2E-flt4-2A-tdTomato
  Cloning method: Gateway Cloning
  Sequencing primers: 5′ SP6; 3′ T7
Terms and licenses: Academic/Nonprofit Terms; Industry Terms: Not Available to Industry
How to cite: pCS-Fv2Eflt4-2a-tdTomato was a gift from Nathan Lawson (Addgene plasmid # 67697 ; http://n2t.net/addgene:67697 ; RRID:Addgene_67697)
