[The description below was written by a language model from this plasmid's Addgene catalogue record.]
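Description:
pCS-Fv2Eflt4-2a-tdTomato is an expression construct built by Gateway recombination into the pCSDest2 destination backbone, a Gateway-adapted member of the pCS2-type vector family. It is maintained in E. coli as a high-copy plasmid under ampicillin selection. The record provides no feature table, so the promoter, polyadenylation signal and origin of replication are not explicitly stated. The listed SP6 and T7 sequencing primers indicate that sites for these phage promoters flank the insert, as is usual in pCS2-type vectors, which are commonly used both for direct expression in vertebrate cells or embryos and as templates for in vitro mRNA synthesis.

The insert is a single open reading frame named Fv2E-flt4-2A-tdTomato. Fv2E normally denotes two tandem copies of a modified FKBP domain that dimerise when a synthetic bivalent ligand is added, and flt4 encodes the receptor tyrosine kinase Vegfr3, the receptor for Vegfc. The record does not say which portion of Flt4 is fused or from which species it derives. Fusing a dimerisation module to a receptor kinase is a standard way to make its activation chemically inducible and independent of its natural ligand. The 2A peptide causes ribosomal skipping, so the red fluorescent protein tdTomato is produced as a separate polypeptide from the same transcript and marks expressing cells without being attached to the receptor fusion.

The stated purpose is simply expression. The associated publication concerns Vegfc signalling through ERK in the sprouting and differentiation of trunk lymphatic progenitors, which fits use of the construct to trigger Flt4 signalling on demand while tracking expressing cells by red fluorescence.
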