>Addgene plasmid #67697 | pCS-Fv2Eflt4-2a-tdTomato | addgene partial sequence | sequence record 120272 | SP6 5'-ATTTAGGTGACACTATAG-3'
TCGATTCGAATTCAAGGATCAACAAGTTTGTACAAAAAAGCAGGCTGGACCATGGGGAGTAGCAAGAGCA
AGCCTAAGGACCCCAGCCAGCGCTCTAGAGGCGTCCAAGTCGAAACCATTAGTCCCGGCGATGGCAGAAC
ATTTCCTAAAAGGGGACAAACATGTGTCGTCCATTATACAGGCATGTTGGAGGACGGCAAAAAGGTGGAC
AGTAGTAGAGATCGCAATAAACCTTTCAAATTCATGTTGGGAAAACAAGAAGTCATTAGGGGATGGGAGG
AGGGCGTGGCTCAAATGTCCGTCGGCCAACGCGCTAAGCTCACCATCAGCCCCGACTACGCATACGGCGC
TACCGGACATCCCGGAATTATTCCCCCTCACGCTACCTTGGTGTTTGACGTCGAACTGTTGAAGCTCGAG
ACTAGAGGAGTGCAGGTGGAGACTATCTCCCCAGGAGACGGGCGCACCTTCCCCAAGCGCGGCCAGACCT
GCGTGGTGCACTACACCGGGATGCTTGAAGATGGAAAGAAAGTTGATTCCTCCCGGGACAGAAACAAGCC
CTTTAAGTTTATGCTAGGCAAGCAGGAGGTGATCCGAGGCTGGGAAGAAGGGGTTGCCCAGATGAGTGTG
GGTCAGAGAGCCAAACTGACTATATCTCCAGATTATGCCTATGGTGCCACTGGGCACCCAGGCATCATCC
CACCACATGCCACTCTCGTCTTCGATGTGGAGCTTCTAAAACTGGAAACTAGAGTGAATGTCAAGCGAGT
GAACCCAGCTGATATCAAGACAGGCTATCTGTCCATCATCATGGACCCGGGGGAAGTGCCGCTGGAGGAG
CAGTGTGAATACCTGCCGTACGACTCCAGCCAGTGG
