>Addgene plasmid #67697 | pCS-Fv2Eflt4-2a-tdTomato | addgene partial sequence | sequence record 120603 | EBV-rev 5'-GTGGTTTGTCCAAACTCATC-3'
ATACGACTCACTATAGTTCTAGAGGCTCGAGTGCAACTATGTATAATAAAGTTGGTTACTTGTACAGCTC
GTCCATGCCGTACAGGAACAGGTGGTGGCGGCCCTCGGAGCGCTCGTACTGTTCCACGATGGTGTAGTCC
TCGTTGTGGGAGGTGATGTCCAGCTTGGTGTCCACGTAGTAGTAGCCGGGCAGTTGCACGGGCTTCTTGG
CCATGTAGATGGTCTTGAACTCCACCAGGTAGTGGCCGCCGTCCTTCAGCTTCAGGGCCTGGTGGATCTC
GCCCTTCAGCACGCCGTCGCGGGGGTACAGGCGCTCGGTGGAGGCCTCCCAGCCCATGGTCTTCTTCTGC
ATTACGGGGCCGTCGGGGGGGAAGTTGGTGCCGCGCATCTTCACCTTGTAGATCAGCGTGCCGTCCTGCA
GGGAGGAGTCCTGGGTCACGGTCACCAGACCGCCGTCCTCGAAGTTCATCACGCGCTCCCACTTGAAGCC
CTCGGGGAAGGACAGCTTCTTGTAATCGGGGATGTCGGCGGGGTGCTTCACGTACGCCTTGGAGCCGTAC
ATGAACTGGGGGGACAGGATGTCCCAGGCGAAGGGCAGGGGGCCGCCCTTGGTCACCTTCAGCTTGGCGG
TCTGGGTGCCCTCGTAGGGGCGGCCCTCGCCCTCGCCCTCGATCTCGAACTCGTGGCCGTTCATGGAGCC
CTCCATGCGCACCTTGAAGCGCATGAACTCTTTGATGACGGCCATGTTGTTGTCCTCGGAGGAGGCGGTG
CCGGAGCTGCCGCTGCCGGTGCTGCCGGTGCCATGCCCCAGGAACAGGTGGTGGCGG
